Addgene plasmid #69905: pcDNA3.1(+) ZKSCAN1 MCS-HIPK3 Exon
Purpose: Expresses the human HIPK3 exon 2 circular RNA in mammalian cells
Depositing lab: Jeremy Wilusz. Depositing organization: University of Pennsylvania. Publication: Combinatorial control of Drosophila circular RNA expression by intronic repeats, hnRNPs, and SR proteins. Kramer MC, Liang D, Tatomer DC, Gold B, March ZM, Cherry S, Wilusz JE. Genes Dev. 2015 Oct 8. 10.1101/gad.270421.115 PubMed 26450910.
Backbone
  Vector backbone: pcDNA3.1(+) ZKSCAN1 MCS Exon Vector
  Backbone size w/o insert (bp): 6705
  Total vector size (bp): 7765
  Vector type: Mammalian Expression
Growth in bacteria
  Bacterial resistance: Ampicillin, 100 μg/mL
  Growth temperature: 37°C
  Growth strain: Top10
  Copy number: Unknown
Gene/Insert
  Gene/Insert name: HIPK3 (alt name: Homeodomain Interacting Protein Kinase 3)
  Species: H. sapiens (human), D. melanogaster (fly)
  Insert size (bp): 1099
  Mutation: Expresses aa1-194 of HIPK3
  Entrez Gene: HIPK3 (a.k.a. DYRK6, FIST3, PKY, YAK1)
  Promoter: CMV
  Cloning method: Restriction Enzyme; 5′ cloning site EcoRV (not destroyed); 3′ cloning site SacII (not destroyed)
  Sequencing primers: 5′ CGCAAATGGGCGGTAGGCGTG
Terms and licenses: Academic/Nonprofit Terms; Industry Terms: Not Available to Industry
How to cite: pcDNA3.1(+) ZKSCAN1 MCS-HIPK3 Exon was a gift from Jeremy Wilusz (Addgene plasmid # 69905 ; http://n2t.net/addgene:69905 ; RRID:Addgene_69905)
