[The description below was written by a language model from this plasmid's Addgene catalogue record and pLannotate feature annotations shown in this document.]
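Description:
pcDNA3.1(+) ZKSCAN1 MCS-HIPK3 Exon is a mammalian expression plasmid of about 7.8 kb designed to produce the circular RNA derived from exon 2 of human HIPK3 in transfected cells. It is built on the pcDNA3.1(+) ZKSCAN1 MCS Exon Vector and is propagated in E. coli through a high-copy ColE1/pUC-type origin with ampicillin selection (AmpR under its own bla promoter). An f1 origin is also present. For selection in mammalian cells, the backbone carries a neomycin/kanamycin phosphotransferase gene driven by the SV40 early promoter and terminated by an SV40 poly(A) signal.

The expression unit runs from the CMV enhancer and immediate early promoter, past a T7 promoter, to the bGH polyadenylation signal. The roughly 1.1 kb HIPK3 exon was cloned between EcoRV and SacII sites, both retained. The feature table annotates it as two overlapping HIPK3 coding fragments, one matched to the human and one to the rat protein; these most likely reflect a single continuous human exon. The record notes that it encodes amino acids 1–194 of HIPK3. On either side of the exon lie non-coding sequences, presumably the ZKSCAN1 intronic segments implied by the backbone name. The annotation tool labels parts of these as C9orf85 fragments in opposite orientations, a pattern consistent with inverted repeat elements. Such complementary repeats can base-pair across the exon and promote backsplicing, joining its downstream splice donor to its upstream acceptor to yield a circle. Other small hits there (C14orf178, GFP11, a truncated HIV-1 LTR) appear to be spurious matches. The plasmid serves to overexpress a defined circular RNA and to study the determinants of circularization.
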