Features (pLannotate 1.2.2; 25 found; start..end, strand, type, name):
     28..80      -  misc_feature   bom (fragment): basis of mobility region from pBR322
    235..614     +  enhancer       CMV enhancer: human cytomegalovirus immediate early enhancer
    615..818     +  promoter       CMV promoter: human cytomegalovirus (CMV) immediate early promoter
    814..847     +  LTR            5' LTR (truncated) (fragment): truncated 5' long terminal repeat (LTR) from HIV-1
    863..881     +  promoter       T7 promoter: promoter for bacteriophage T7 RNA polymerase
   1034..1231    +  CDS            C9orf85 (fragment): CI085_HUMAN - Experimental evidence at protein level: Swiss-Prot protein existence level 1. From Homo sapiens (Human).
   1413..2021    +  CDS            HIPK3 (fragment): HIPK3_HUMAN - Also known as DYRK6, FIST3, PKY. Experimental evidence at protein level: Swiss-Prot protein existence level 1. Serine/threonine-protein kinase involved in transcription regulation, apoptosis and steroidogenic gene expression. Phosphorylates JUN and RUNX2. Seems to negatively regulate apoptosis by promoting FADD phosphorylation. Enhances androgen receptor-mediated transcription. May act as a transcriptional corepressor for NK homeodomain transcription factors. The phosphorylation of NR5A1 activates SF1 leading to increased steroidogenic gene expression upon cAMP signaling pathway
   1994..2506    +  CDS            Hipk3 (fragment): HIPK3_RAT - Also known as Fist. Experimental evidence at protein level: Swiss-Prot protein existence level 1. Seems to negatively regulate apoptosis by promoting FADD phosphorylation. Enhances androgen receptor-mediated transcription. May act as a transcriptional corepressor for NK homeodomain transcription factors. From Rattus norvegicus (Rat).
   2667..2750    -  CDS            C14orf178 (fragment): CN178_HUMAN - Experimental evidence at transcript level: Swiss-Prot protein existence level 2. From Homo sapiens (Human).
   2846..2862    -  CDS            GFP11x7 (fragment): seven tandem copies of the 11th β-strand of superfolder GFP each GFP11 associates with GFP(1-10), consisting of the first 10 β-strands, to reconstitute fluorescent GFP (Kamiyama et al., 2016)
   2907..3101    -  CDS            C9orf85 (fragment): CI085_HUMAN - Experimental evidence at protein level: Swiss-Prot protein existence level 1. From Homo sapiens (Human).
   3363..3587    +  polyA_signal   bGH poly(A) signal: bovine growth hormone polyadenylation signal
   3591..3612    +  promoter       SV40 promoter (fragment): SV40 enhancer and early promoter
   3633..4061    +  rep_origin     f1 ori (sequence partly withheld): f1 bacteriophage origin of replication; arrow indicates direction of (+) strand synthesis
   4075..4404    +  promoter       SV40 promoter: SV40 enhancer and early promoter
   4471..5262    +  CDS            neo: KKA2_KLEPN - Also known as kan, nptII. Experimental evidence at protein level: Swiss-Prot protein existence level 1. Resistance to kanamycin, neomycin, paromomycin, ribostamycin, butirosin and gentamicin B. From Klebsiella pneumoniae.
   5286..5444    +  CDS            ble (fragment): BLE_KLEPN - Experimental evidence at protein level: Swiss-Prot protein existence level 1. Binding protein with a strong affinity to the bleomycin family of antibiotics. Binds to CL990; an antimitotic-antibiotic compound. From Klebsiella pneumoniae.
   5439..5560    +  polyA_signal   SV40 poly(A) signal: SV40 polyadenylation signal
   5633..5649    -  protein_bind   lac operator: The lac repressor binds to the lac operator to inhibit transcription in E. coli. This inhibition can be relieved by adding lactose or isopropyl-β-D-thiogalactopyranoside (IPTG). lac repressor encoded by lacI
   5657..5687    -  promoter       lac promoter: promoter for the E. coli lac operon
   5702..5723    -  protein_bind   CAP binding site: CAP binding activates transcription in the presence of cAMP. E. coli catabolite activator protein
   5736..5828    -  CDS            lacI (fragment): lac repressor; lacI; The lac repressor binds to the lac operator to inhibit transcription in E. coli. This inhibition can be relieved by adding lactose or isopropyl-β-D-thiogalactopyranoside (IPTG).
   6011..6596    -  rep_origin     ori: high-copy-number ColE1/pMB1/pBR322/pUC origin of replication
   6767..7627    -  CDS            AmpR: β-lactamase; bla; confers resistance to ampicillin, carbenicillin, and related antibiotics
   7628..7732    -  promoter       AmpR promoter: bla
>Addgene plasmid #69905 | pcDNA3.1(+) ZKSCAN1 MCS-HIPK3 Exon | depositor full sequence | sequence record 127148 | pcDNA3.1(+) ZKSCAN1 MCS-HIPK3 Exon sequence 7763 bps
GACGGATCGGGAGATCTCCCGATCCCCTATGGTGCACTCTCAGTACAATCTGCTCTGATGCCGCATAGTT
AAGCCAGTATCTGCTCCCTGCTTGTGTGTTGGAGGTCGCTGAGTAGTGCGCGAGCAAAATTTAAGCTACA
ACAAGGCAAGGCTTGACCGACAATTGCATGAAGAATCTGCTTAGGGTTAGGCGTTTTGCGCTGCTTCGCG
ATGTACGGGCCAGATATACGCGTTGACATTGATTATTGACTAGTTATTAATAGTAATCAATTACGGGGTC
ATTAGTTCATAGCCCATATATGGAGTTCCGCGTTACATAACTTACGGTAAATGGCCCGCCTGGCTGACCG
CCCAACGACCCCCGCCCATTGACGTCAATAATGACGTATGTTCCCATAGTAACGCCAATAGGGACTTTCC
ATTGACGTCAATGGGTGGAGTATTTACGGTAAACTGCCCACTTGGCAGTACATCAAGTGTATCATATGCC
AAGTACGCCCCCTATTGACGTCAATGACGGTAAATGGCCCGCCTGGCATTATGCCCAGTACATGACCTTA
TGGGACTTTCCTACTTGGCAGTACATCTACGTATTAGTCATCGCTATTACCATGGTGATGCGGTTTTGGC
AGTACATCAATGGGCGTGGATAGCGGTTTGACTCACGGGGATTTCCAAGTCTCCACCCCATTGACGTCAA
TGGGAGTTTGTTTTGGCACCAAAATCAACGGGACTTTCCAAAATGTCGTAACAACTCCGCCCCATTGACG
CAAATGGGCGGTAGGCGTGTACGGTGGGAGGTCTATATAAGCAGAGCTCTCTGGCTAACTAGAGAACCCA
CTGCTTACTGGCTTATCGAAATTAATACGACTCACTATAGGGAGACCCAAGCTGGCTAGCGTTTAAACTT
AAGCTTGGTACCGAGCTCGGATCCACTAGTCCAGTGTGGTGGAATTCAGTGACAGTGGAGATTGTACAGT
TTTTTCCTCGATTTGTCAGGATTTTTTTTTTTTGACGGAGTTTAACTTCTTGTCTCCCAGGTAGGAAGTG
CAGTGGCGTAATCTCGGCTCACTACAACCTCCACCTCCTGGGTTCAAGCGTTTCTCCTGCCTCAGCTTTC
CGAGTAGCTGGGATTACAGGCGCCTGCCACCATGCCCTGCTGACTTTTGTATTTTTAGTAGAGACGGGGT
TTCACCATGTTGGCCAGGCTGGTCTTGAACTCCTGACCGCAGGCGATTGGCCTGCCTCGGCCTCCCAAAG
TGCTGAGATTACAGGCGTGAGCCACCACCCCCGGCCTCAGGAGCGTTCTGATAGTGCCTCGATGTGCTGC
CTCCTATAAAGTGTTAGCAGCACAGATCACTTTTTGTAAAGGTACGTACTAATGACTTTTTTTTTATACT
TCAGGATATCGTATGGCCTCACAAGTCTTGGTCTACCCACCATATGTTTATCAAACTCAGTCAAGTGCCT
TTTGTAGTGTGAAGAAACTCAAAGTAGAGCCAAGCAGTTGTGTATTCCAGGAAAGGAACTATCCACGGAC
CTATGTGAATGGTAGAAACTTTGGAAATTCTCATCCTCCCACTAAGGGTAGTGCTTTTCAGACAAAGATA
CCATTTAATAGACCTCGAGGACACAACTTTTCATTGCAGACAAGTGCTGTTGTTTTGAAAAACACTGCAG
GTGCTACAAAGGTCATAGCAGCTCAGGCACAGCAAGCTCACGTGCAGGCACCTCAGATTGGGGCGTGGCG
AAACAGATTGCATTTCCTAGAAGGCCCCCAGCGATGTGGATTGAAGCGCAAGAGTGAGGAGTTGGATAAT
CATAGCAGCGCAATGCAGATTGTCGATGAATTGTCCATACTTCCTGCAATGTTGCAAACCAACATGGGAA
ATCCAGTGACAGTTGTGACAGCTACCACAGGATCAAAACAGAATTGTACCACTGGAGAAGGTGACTATCA
GTTAGTACAGCATGAAGTCTTATGCTCCATGAAAATACTTACGAAGTCCTTGATTTTCTTGGTCGAGGCA
CGTTTGGCCAGGTAGTTAAATGCTGGAAAAGAGGGACAAATGAAATTGTAGCAATCAAAATTTTGAAGAA
TCATCCTTCTTATGCCCGTCAAGGTCAAATAGAAGTGAGCATATTAGCAAGGCTCAGTACTGAAAATGCT
GATGAATATAACTTTGTACGAGCTTATGAATGCTTTCAGCACCGTAACCATACTTGTTTAGTCTTTGAGA
TGCTGGAACAAAACTTGTATGACTTTCTGAAACAAAATAAATTTAGTCCCCTGCCACTAAAAGTGATTCG
GCCCATTCTTCAACAAGTGGCCACTGCACTGAAAAAATTGAAAAGTCTTGGTTTAATTCATGCTGATCTC
AAGCCAGAGAATATTATGTTGGTGGATCCTGTTCGGCAGCCTTACAGGGTTAAAGTAATAGACTTTGGGT
CGGCCAGTCATGTATCAAAGACTGTTTGTTCAACATATCTACAATCTCGGTACTACAGCCGCGGAGGTAA
GAAGCAAGGTTTCATTTAGGGGAAGGGAAATGATTCAGGACGAGAGTCTTTGTGCTGCTGAGTGCCTGTG
ATGAAGAAGCATGTTAGTCCTGGGCAACGTAGCGAGACCCCATCTCTACAAAAAATAGAAAAATTAGCCA
GGTATAGTGGCGCACACCTGTGATTCCAGCTACGCAGGAGGCTGAGGTGGGAGGATTGCTTGAGCCCAGG
AGGTTGAGGCTGCAGTGAGCTGTAATCATGCCACTACTCCAACCTGGGCAACACAGCAAGGACCCTGTCT
CAAAAGCTACTTACAGAAAAGAATTAGGCTCGGCACGGTAGCTCACACCTGTAATCCCAGCACTTTGGGA
GGCTGAGGCGGGCAGATCACTTGAGGTCAGGAGTTTGAGACCAGCCTGGCCAACATGGTGAAACCTTGTC
TCTACTAAAAATATGAAAATTAGCCAGGCATGGTGGCACATTCCTGTAATCCCAGCTACTCGGGAGGCTG
AGGCAGGAGAATCACTTGAACCCAGGAGGTGGAGGTTGCAGTAAGCCGAGATCGTACCACTGTGCTCTAG
CCTTGGTGACAGAGCGAGACTGTCTTAAAAAAAAAAAAAAAAAAAAAAGAATTAATTAAAAATTTAAAAA
AAAATGAAAAAAAGCTGCATGCTTGTTTTTTGTTTTTAGTTATTCTACATTGTTGTCATTATTACCAAAT
ATTGGGGAAAATACAACTTACAGACCAATCTCAGGAGTTAAATGTTACTACGAAGGCAAATGAACTATGC
GTAATGAACCTGGTAGGCATTAGCGGCCGCTCGAGTCTAGAGGGCCCGTTTAAACCCGCTGATCAGCCTC
GACTGTGCCTTCTAGTTGCCAGCCATCTGTTGTTTGCCCCTCCCCCGTGCCTTCCTTGACCCTGGAAGGT
GCCACTCCCACTGTCCTTTCCTAATAAAATGAGGAAATTGCATCGCATTGTCTGAGTAGGTGTCATTCTA
TTCTGGGGGGTGGGGTGGGGCAGGACAGCAAGGGGGAGGATTGGGAAGACAATAGCAGGCATGCTGGGGA
TGCGGTGGGCTCTATGGCTTCTGAGGCGGAAAGAACCAGCTGGGGCTCTAGGGGGTATCCCC
[124 nt withheld, positions 3633-3756]
C
[91 nt withheld, positions 3758-3848]
A
[49 nt withheld, positions 3850-3898]
CCTTTGACGTTGGAGTCCACGTTCTTT
[37 nt withheld, positions 3926-3962]
ACCCTATCTCGGTCTATTCTTTTGATTTATAAGGGATTTTGCCGATTTCGGCCTATTGGTTAAAAAATGA
GCTGATTTAACAAAAATTTAACGCGAATTAATTCTGTGGAATGTGTGTCAGTTAGGGTGTGGAAAGTCCC
CAGGCTCCCCAGCAGGCAGAAGTATGCAAAGCATGCATCTCAATTAGTCAGCAACCAGGTGTGGAAAGTC
CCCAGGCTCCCCAGCAGGCAGAAGTATGCAAAGCATGCATCTCAATTAGTCAGCAACCATAGTCCCGCCC
CTAACTCCGCCCATCCCGCCCCTAACTCCGCCCAGTTCCGCCCATTCTCCGCCCCATGGCTGACTAATTT
TTTTTATTTATGCAGAGGCCGAGGCCGCCTCTGCCTCTGAGCTATTCCAGAAGTAGTGAGGAGGCTTTTT
TGGAGGCCTAGGCTTTTGCAAAAAGCTCCCGGGAGCTTGTATATCCATTTTCGGATCTGATCAAGAGACA
GGATGAGGATCGTTTCGCATGATTGAACAAGATGGATTGCACGCAGGTTCTCCGGCCGCTTGGGTGGAGA
GGCTATTCGGCTATGACTGGGCACAACAGACAATCGGCTGCTCTGATGCCGCCGTGTTCCGGCTGTCAGC
GCAGGGGCGCCCGGTTCTTTTTGTCAAGACCGACCTGTCCGGTGCCCTGAATGAACTGCAGGACGAGGCA
GCGCGGCTATCGTGGCTGGCCACGACGGGCGTTCCTTGCGCAGCTGTGCTCGACGTTGTCACTGAAGCGG
GAAGGGACTGGCTGCTATTGGGCGAAGTGCCGGGGCAGGATCTCCTGTCATCTCACCTTGCTCCTGCCGA
GAAAGTATCCATCATGGCTGATGCAATGCGGCGGCTGCATACGCTTGATCCGGCTACCTGCCCATTCGAC
CACCAAGCGAAACATCGCATCGAGCGAGCACGTACTCGGATGGAAGCCGGTCTTGTCGATCAGGATGATC
TGGACGAAGAGCATCAGGGGCTCGCGCCAGCCGAACTGTTCGCCAGGCTCAAGGCGCGCATGCCCGACGG
CGAGGATCTCGTCGTGACCCATGGCGATGCCTGCTTGCCGAATATCATGGTGGAAAATGGCCGCTTTTCT
GGATTCATCGACTGTGGCCGGCTGGGTGTGGCGGACCGCTATCAGGACATAGCGTTGGCTACCCGTGATA
TTGCTGAAGAGCTTGGCGGCGAATGGGCTGACCGCTTCCTCGTGCTTTACGGTATCGCCGCTCCCGATTC
GCAGCGCATCGCCTTCTATCGCCTTCTTGACGAGTTCTTCTGAGCGGGACTCTGGGGTTCGAAATGACCG
ACCAAGCGACGCCCAACCTGCCATCACGAGATTTCGATTCCACCGCCGCCTTCTATGAAAGGTTGGGCTT
CGGAATCGTTTTCCGGGACGCCGGCTGGATGATCCTCCAGCGCGGGGATCTCATGCTGGAGTTCTTCGCC
CACCCCAACTTGTTTATTGCAGCTTATAATGGTTACAAATAAAGCAATAGCATCACAAATTTCACAAATA
AAGCATTTTTTTCACTGCATTCTAGTTGTGGTTTGTCCAAACTCATCAATGTATCTTATCATGTCTGTAT
ACCGTCGACCTCTAGCTAGAGCTTGGCGTAATCATGGTCATAGCTGTTTCCTGTGTGAAATTGTTATCCG
CTCACAATTCCACACAACATACGAGCCGGAAGCATAAAGTGTAAAGCCTGGGGTGCCTAATGAGTGAGCT
AACTCACATTAATTGCGTTGCGCTCACTGCCCGCTTTCCAGTCGGGAAACCTGTCGTGCCAGCTGCATTA
ATGAATCGGCCAACGCGCGGGGAGAGGCGGTTTGCGTATTGGGCGCTCTTCCGCTTCCTCGCTCACTGAC
TCGCTGCGCTCGGTCGTTCGGCTGCGGCGAGCGGTATCAGCTCACTCAAAGGCGGTAATACGGTTATCCA
CAGAATCAGGGGATAACGCAGGAAAGAACATGTGAGCAAAAGGCCAGCAAAAGGCCAGGAACCGTAAAAA
GGCCGCGTTGCTGGCGTTTTTCCATAGGCTCCGCCCCCCTGACGAGCATCACAAAAATCGACGCTCAAGT
CAGAGGTGGCGAAACCCGACAGGACTATAAAGATACCAGGCGTTTCCCCCTGGAAGCTCCCTCGTGCGCT
CTCCTGTTCCGACCCTGCCGCTTACCGGATACCTGTCCGCCTTTCTCCCTTCGGGAAGCGTGGCGCTTTC
TCATAGCTCACGCTGTAGGTATCTCAGTTCGGTGTAGGTCGTTCGCTCCAAGCTGGGCTGTGTGCACGAA
CCCCCCGTTCAGCCCGACCGCTGCGCCTTATCCGGTAACTATCGTCTTGAGTCCAACCCGGTAAGACACG
ACTTATCGCCACTGGCAGCAGCCACTGGTAACAGGATTAGCAGAGCGAGGTATGTAGGCGGTGCTACAGA
GTTCTTGAAGTGGTGGCCTAACTACGGCTACACTAGAAGAACAGTATTTGGTATCTGCGCTCTGCTGAAG
CCAGTTACCTTCGGAAAAAGAGTTGGTAGCTCTTGATCCGGCAAACAAACCACCGCTGGTAGCGGTTTTT
TTGTTTGCAAGCAGCAGATTACGCGCAGAAAAAAAGGATCTCAAGAAGATCCTTTGATCTTTTCTACGGG
GTCTGACGCTCAGTGGAACGAAAACTCACGTTAAGGGATTTTGGTCATGAGATTATCAAAAAGGATCTTC
ACCTAGATCCTTTTAAATTAAAAATGAAGTTTTAAATCAATCTAAAGTATATATGAGTAAACTTGGTCTG
ACAGTTACCAATGCTTAATCAGTGAGGCACCTATCTCAGCGATCTGTCTATTTCGTTCATCCATAGTTGC
CTGACTCCCCGTCGTGTAGATAACTACGATACGGGAGGGCTTACCATCTGGCCCCAGTGCTGCAATGATA
CCGCGAGACCCACGCTCACCGGCTCCAGATTTATCAGCAATAAACCAGCCAGCCGGAAGGGCCGAGCGCA
GAAGTGGTCCTGCAACTTTATCCGCCTCCATCCAGTCTATTAATTGTTGCCGGGAAGCTAGAGTAAGTAG
TTCGCCAGTTAATAGTTTGCGCAACGTTGTTGCCATTGCTACAGGCATCGTGGTGTCACGCTCGTCGTTT
GGTATGGCTTCATTCAGCTCCGGTTCCCAACGATCAAGGCGAGTTACATGATCCCCCATGTTGTGCAAAA
AAGCGGTTAGCTCCTTCGGTCCTCCGATCGTTGTCAGAAGTAAGTTGGCCGCAGTGTTATCACTCATGGT
TATGGCAGCACTGCATAATTCTCTTACTGTCATGCCATCCGTAAGATGCTTTTCTGTGACTGGTGAGTAC
TCAACCAAGTCATTCTGAGAATAGTGTATGCGGCGACCGAGTTGCTCTTGCCCGGCGTCAATACGGGATA
ATACCGCGCCACATAGCAGAACTTTAAAAGTGCTCATCATTGGAAAACGTTCTTCGGGGCGAAAACTCTC
AAGGATCTTACCGCTGTTGAGATCCAGTTCGATGTAACCCACTCGTGCACCCAACTGATCTTCAGCATCT
TTTACTTTCACCAGCGTTTCTGGGTGAGCAAAAACAGGAAGGCAAAATGCCGCAAAAAAGGGAATAAGGG
CGACACGGAAATGTTGAATACTCATACTCTTCCTTTTTCAATATTATTGAAGCATTTATCAGGGTTATTG
TCTCATGAGCGGATACATATTTGAATGTATTTAGAAAAATAAACAAATAGGGGTTCCGCGCACATTTCCC
CGAAAAGTGCCACCTGACGTC
