>Addgene plasmid #69905 | pcDNA3.1(+) ZKSCAN1 MCS-HIPK3 Exon | addgene partial sequence | sequence record 127147 | CMV-F 5'-CGCAAATGGGCGGTAGGCGTG-3'
ACTAGAGAACCCACTGCTTACTGGCTTATCGAAATTAATACGACTCACTATAGGGAGACCCAAGCTGGCT
AGCGTTTAAACTTAAGCTTGGTACCGAGCTCGGATCCACTAGTCCAGTGTGGTGGAATTCAGTGACAGTG
GAGATTGTACAGTTTTTTCCTCGATTTGTCAGGATTTTTTTTTTTTGACGGAGTTTAACTTCTTGTCTCC
CAGGTAGGAAGTGCAGTGGCGTAATCTCGGCTCACTACAACCTCCACCTCCTGGGTTCAAGCGTTTCTCC
TGCCTCAGCTTTCCGAGTAGCTGGGATTACAGGCGCCTGCCACCATGCCCTGCTGACTTTTGTATTTTTA
GTAGAGACGGGGTTTCACCATGTTGGCCAGGCTGGTCTTGAACTCCTGACCGCAGGCGATTGGCCTGCCT
CGGCCTCCCAAAGTGCTGAGATTACAGGCGTGAGCCACCACCCCCGGCCTCAGGAGCGTTCTGATAGTGC
CTCGATGTGCTGCCTCCTATAAAGTGTTAGCAGCACAGATCACTTTTTGTAAAGGTACGTACTAATGACT
TTTTTTTTATACTTCAGGATATCGTATGGCCTCACAAGTCTTGGTCTACCCACCATATGTTTATCAAACT
CAGTCAAGTGCCTTTTGTAGTGTGAAGAAACTCAAAGTAGAGCCAAGCAGTTGTGTATTCCAGGAAAGGA
ACTATCCACGGACCTATGTGAATGGTAGAAACTTTGGAAATTCTCATCCTCC
