>Addgene plasmid #69905 | pcDNA3.1(+) ZKSCAN1 MCS-HIPK3 Exon | addgene partial sequence | sequence record 127783 | ZKSCAN1-R 5'-gacagggtccttgctgtgtt-3'
ACCTCCTGGGCTCAAGCAATCCTCCCACCTCAGCCTCCTGCGTAGCTGGAATCACAGGTGTGCGCCACTA
TACCTGGCTAATTTTTCTATTTTTTGTAGAGATGGGGTCTCGCTACGTTGCCCAGGACTAACATGCTTCT
TCATCACAGGCACTCAGCAGCACAAAGACTCTCGTCCTGAATCATTTCCCTTCCCCTAAATGAAACCTTG
CTTCTTACCTCCGCGGCTGTAGTACCGAGATTGTAGATATGTTGAACAAACAGTCTTTGATACATGACTG
GCCGACCCAAAGTCTATTACTTTAACCCTGTAAGGCTGCCGAACAGGATCCACCAACATAATATTCTCTG
GCTTGAGATCAGCATGAATTAAACCAAGACTTTTCAATTTTTTCAGTGCAGTGGCCACTTGTTGAAGAAT
GGGCCGAATCACTTTTAGTGGCAGGGGACTAAATTTATTTTGTTTCAGAAAGTCATACAAGTTTTGTTCC
AGCATCTCAAAGACTAAACAAGTATGGTTACGGTGCTGAAAGCATTCATAAGCTCGTACAAAGTTATATT
CATCAGCATTTTCAGTACTGAGCCTTGCTAATATGCTCACTTCTATTTGACCTTGACGGGCATAAGAAGG
ATGATTCTTCAAAATTTTGATTGCTACAATTTCATTTGTCCCTCTTTTCCAGCATTTAACTACCTGGCCA
AACGTGCCTCGACCAAGAAAATCAAGGACTTCGTAAGTATTTTCATGGAGCATAAGACTTCATGCTGTAC
TAACTGATAGTCACCTTCTCCAGTGGTACAATTCTGTTTTGATCCTGTGGTAGCTGTCACAACTGTCACT
G
